Addgene plasmid #165401: pCS2+ GCamp6-3NLS
Purpose: Expresses a nuclear localized genetically encoded calcium reporter.
Depositing lab: Philipp Niethammer. Depositing organization: Memorial Sloan-Kettering Cancer Center. Publication: The Cell Nucleus Serves as a Mechanotransducer of Tissue Damage-Induced Inflammation. Enyedi B, Jelcic M, Niethammer P. Cell. 2016 May 19;165(5):1160-1170. doi: 10.1016/j.cell.2016.04.016. PubMed 27203112.
Backbone
  Vector backbone: pCS2+
  Backbone size w/o insert (bp): 4105
  Total vector size (bp): 5469
  Vector type: Mammalian Expression ; Avian, Xenopus, Zebrafish
Growth in bacteria
  Bacterial resistance: Ampicillin, 100 μg/mL
  Growth temperature: 37°C
  Growth strain: DH5alpha
  Copy number: High Copy
Gene/Insert
  Gene/Insert name: Nuclear Localization Signal (alt name: NLS)
  Insert size (bp): 1364
  Promoter: SP6
  Tag / fusion protein: GCamp6 (N terminal on insert)
  Cloning method: Restriction Enzyme; 5′ cloning site ClaI (destroyed during cloning); 3′ cloning site BglII (destroyed during cloning)
  Sequencing primers: 5′ SP6; 3′ T3
Terms and licenses: Academic/Nonprofit Terms; Industry Terms: Not Available to Industry
How to cite: pCS2+ GCamp6-3NLS was a gift from Philipp Niethammer (Addgene plasmid # 165401 ; http://n2t.net/addgene:165401 ; RRID:Addgene_165401)
