[The description below was written by a language model from this plasmid's Addgene catalogue record and pLannotate feature annotations shown in this document.]
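Description:
pCS2+ GCamp6-3NLS is a multipurpose expression plasmid built on the pCS2+ backbone, listed for use in mammalian, avian, Xenopus and zebrafish systems. It is maintained in E. coli as a high-copy plasmid through a ColE1/pUC-type origin and selected with ampicillin via the β-lactamase gene. An f1 origin and remnants of lac/lacZα sequence carried over from the parental cloning vector are also annotated.

The payload is a nuclear-targeted genetically encoded calcium indicator. The feature table identifies the sensor as GCaMP6s, followed in the same orientation, after a short stretch of polylinker, by three tandem copies of the SV40 large T antigen nuclear localization signal, so that the NLS repeats sit at the C-terminus of the fluorescent sensor and confine it to the nucleus. The catalogue entry names the NLS as the insert with GCaMP6 as an N-terminal fusion, which is consistent with this layout.

The open reading frame lies downstream of two promoters in series. The simian CMV IE94 enhancer/promoter drives transcription directly in transfected or injected vertebrate cells. The SP6 promoter, the one listed in the catalogue, allows in vitro synthesis of mRNA for delivery into embryos. An SV40 polyadenylation signal follows the coding region, and T7 and T3 promoters are present on the opposite strand downstream of the insert.

The stated purpose is to report calcium dynamics specifically within the nucleus. The associated publication concerns the nucleus as a mechanotransducer in inflammation induced by tissue damage. The sequenced record is three nucleotides shorter than the catalogued total size, a negligible discrepancy.
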