Features (pLannotate 1.2.2; 20 found; start..end, strand, type, name):
    859..877     +  promoter       SP6 promoter: promoter for bacteriophage SP6 RNA polymerase
    916..2169    +  CDS            GCaMP6s (fragment): improved fluorescent protein-based calcium sensor (Chen et al., 2013)
   2179..2204    +  misc_feature   MCS (fragment): multiple cloning site
   2215..2235    +  CDS            SV40 NLS: nuclear localization signal of SV40 (simian virus 40) large T antigen
   2239..2259    +  CDS            SV40 NLS: nuclear localization signal of SV40 (simian virus 40) large T antigen
   2263..2283    +  CDS            SV40 NLS: nuclear localization signal of SV40 (simian virus 40) large T antigen
   2286..2311    +  misc_feature   MCS (fragment): multiple cloning site
   2320..2337    -  promoter       T7 promoter (fragment): promoter for bacteriophage T7 RNA polymerase
   2342..2476    -  polyA_signal   SV40 poly(A) signal: SV40 polyadenylation signal
   2589..2607    -  promoter       T3 promoter: promoter for bacteriophage T3 RNA polymerase
   2652..2668    -  protein_bind   lac operator: The lac repressor binds to the lac operator to inhibit transcription in E. coli. This inhibition can be relieved by adding lactose or isopropyl-β-D-thiogalactopyranoside (IPTG). lac repressor encoded by lacI
   2676..2706    -  promoter       lac promoter: promoter for the E. coli lac operon
   2721..2742    -  protein_bind   CAP binding site: CAP binding activates transcription in the presence of cAMP. E. coli catabolite activator protein
   2755..2847    -  CDS            lacI (fragment): lac repressor; lacI; The lac repressor binds to the lac operator to inhibit transcription in E. coli. This inhibition can be relieved by adding lactose or isopropyl-β-D-thiogalactopyranoside (IPTG).
   3030..3618    -  rep_origin     ori: high-copy-number ColE1/pMB1/pBR322/pUC origin of replication
   3789..4649    -  CDS            AmpR: β-lactamase; bla; confers resistance to ampicillin, carbenicillin, and related antibiotics
   4650..4754    -  promoter       AmpR promoter: bla
   4807..5235    -  rep_origin     f1 ori (sequence partly withheld): f1 bacteriophage origin of replication; arrow indicates direction of (+) strand synthesis
   5240..5306    -  CDS            lacZα (fragment): LacZα fragment of β-galactosidase; lacZ fragment
   5313..824     +  promoter       CMV IE94 promoter (across the origin): enhancer/promoter region of simian cytomegalovirus major immediate early transcription unit IE94
>Addgene plasmid #165401 | pCS2+ GCamp6-3NLS | addgene full sequence | sequence record 325983 | Addgene NGS Result
ATTCAATATGGCGGACCTGGCACTGTGCCAACTGGGGAGGGGTCTACTTGGCACGGTGCCAAGTTTGAGG
AGGGGTCTTGGCCCTGTGCCAAGTCCGCCATATTGAATTGGCATGGTGCCAATAATGGCGGCCATATTGG
CTATATGCCAGGATCAATATATAGGCAATATCCAATATGGCCCTATGCCAATATGGCTATTGGCCAGGTT
CAATACTATGTATTGGCCCTATGCCATATAGTATTCCATATATGGGTTTTCCTATTGACGTAGATAGCCC
CTCCCAATGGGCGGTCCCATATACCATATATGGGGCTTCCTAATACCGCCCATAGCCACTCCCCCATTGA
CGTCAATGGTCTCTATATATGGTCTTTCCTATTGACGTCATATGGGCGGTCCTATTGACGTATATGGCGC
CTCCCCCATTGACGTCAATTACGGTAAATGGCCCGCCTGGCTCAATGCCCATTGACGTCAATAGGACCAC
CCACCATTGACGTCAATGGGATGGCTCATTGCCCATTCATATCCGTTCTCACGCCCCCTATTGACGTCAA
TGACGGTAAATGGCCCACTTGGCAGTACATCAATATCTATTAATAGTAACTTGGCAAGTACATTACTATT
GGAAGTACGCCAGGGTACATTGGCAGTACTCCCATTGACGTCAATGGCGGTAAATGGCCCGCGATGGCTG
CCAAGTACATCCCCATTGACGTCAATGGGGAGGGGCAATGACGCAAATGGGCGTTCCATTGACGTAAATG
GGCGGTAGGCGTGCCTAATGGGAGGTCTATATAAGCAATGCTCGTTTAGGGAACCGCCATTCTGCCTGGG
GACGTCGGAGCAAGCTTGATTTAGGTGACACTATAGAATACAAGCTACTTGTTCTTTTTGCAGGATCCCA
TCGATGCCACCATGGTGGACTCATCACGTCGTAAGTGGAATAAGACAGGTCACGCAGTCAGAGCTATAGG
TCGGCTGAGCTCACTCGAGAACGTCTATATCAAGGCCGACAAGCAGAAGAACGGCATCAAGGCGAACTTC
CACATCCGCCACAACATCGAGGACGGCGGCGTGCAGCTCGCCTACCACTACCAGCAGAACACCCCCATCG
GCGACGGCCCCGTGCTGCTGCCCGACAACCACTACCTGAGCGTGCAGTCCAAACTTTCGAAAGACCCCAA
CGAGAAGCGCGATCACATGGTCCTGCTGGAGTTCGTGACCGCCGCCGGGATCACTCTCGGCATGGACGAG
CTGTACAAGGGCGGTACCGGAGGGAGCATGGTGAGCAAGGGCGAGGAGCTGTTCACCGGGGTGGTGCCCA
TCCTGGTCGAGCTGGACGGCGACGTAAACGGCCACAAGTTCAGCGTGTCCGGCGAGGGTGAGGGCGATGC
CACCTACGGCAAGCTGACCCTGAAGTTCATCTGCACCACCGGCAAGCTGCCCGTGCCCTGGCCCACCCTC
GTGACCACCCTGACCTACGGCGTGCAGTGCTTCAGCCGCTACCCCGACCACATGAAGCAGCACGACTTCT
TCAAGTCCGCCATGCCCGAAGGCTACATCCAGGAGCGCACCATCTTCTTCAAGGACGACGGCAACTACAA
GACCCGCGCCGAGGTGAAGTTCGAGGGCGACACCCTGGTGAACCGCATCGAGCTGAAGGGCATCGACTTC
AAGGAGGACGGCAACATCCTGGGGCACAAGCTGGAGTACAACCTGCCGGACCAACTGACTGAAGAGCAGA
TCGCAGAATTTAAAGAGGCTTTCTCCCTATTTGACAAGGACGGGGATGGGACAATAACAACCAAGGAGCT
GGGGACGGTGATGCGGTCTCTGGGGCAGAACCCCACAGAAGCAGAGCTGCAGGACATGATCAATGAAGTA
GATGCCGACGGTGACGGCACAATCGACTTCCCTGAGTTCCTGACAATGATGGCAAGAAAAATGAAATACA
GGGACACGGAAGAAGAAATTAGAGAAGCGTTCGGTGTGTTTGATAAGGATGGCAATGGCTACATCAGTGC
AGCAGAGCTTCGCCACGTGATGACAAACCTTGGAGAGAAGTTAACAGATGAAGAGGTTGATGAAATGATC
AGGGAAGCAGACATCGATGGGGATGGTCAGGTAAACTACGAAGAGTTTGTACAAATGATGACAGCGAAGG
GCGGTGGAAGATCTCGAGCTCAAGCTTCGAATTCCCGGGTCGATCCAAAAAAGAAGAGAAAGGTAGATCC
AAAAAAGAAGAGAAAGGTAGATCCAAAAAAGAAGAGAAAGGTATAGGTACCGCGGGCCCGGGATCCACCG
GATCTAGAACTATAGTGAGTCGTATTACGTAGATCCAGACATGATAAGATACATTGATGAGTTTGGACAA
ACCACAACTAGAATGCAGTGAAAAAAATGCTTTATTTGTGAAATTTGTGATGCTATTGCTTTATTTGTAA
CCATTATAAGCTGCAATAAACAAGTTAACAACAACAATTGCATTCATTTTATGTTTCAGGTTCAGGGGGA
GGTGTGGGAGGTTTTTTAATTCGCGGCCGCGGCGCCAATGCATTGGGCCCGGTACCCAGCTTTTGTTCCC
TTTAGTGAGGGTTAATTGCGCGCTTGGCGTAATCATGGTCATAGCTGTTTCCTGTGTGAAATTGTTATCC
GCTCACAATTCCACACAACATACGAGCCGGGAGCATAAAGTGTAAAGCCTGGGGTGCCTAATGAGTGAGC
TAACTCACATTAATTGCGTTGCGCTCACTGCCCGCTTTCCAGTCGGGAAACCTGTCGTGCCAGCTGCATT
AATGAATCGGCCAACGCGCGGGGAGAGGCGGTTTGCGTATTGGGCGCTCTTCCGCTTCCTCGCTCACTGA
CTCGCTGCGCTCGGTCGTTCGGCTGCGGCGAGCGGTATCAGCTCACTCAAAGGCGGTAATACGGTTATCC
ACAGAATCAGGGGATAACGCAGGAAAGAACATGTGAGCAAAAGGCCAGCAAAAGGCCAGGAACCGTAAAA
AGGCCGCGTTGCTGGCGTTTTTCCATAGGCTCCGCCCCCCTGACGAGCATCACAAAAATCGACGCTCAAG
TCAGAGGTGGCGAAACCCGACAGGACTATAAAGATACCAGGCGTTTCCCCCTGGAAGCTCCCTCGTGCGC
TCTCCTGTTCCGACCCTGCCGCTTACCGGATACCTGTCCGCCTTTCTCCCTTCGGGAAGCGTGGCGCTTT
CTCATAGCTCACGCTGTAGGTATCTCAGTTCGGTGTAGGTCGTTCGCTCCAAGCTGGGCTGTGTGCACGA
ACCCCCCGTTCAGCCCGACCGCTGCGCCTTATCCGGTAACTATCGTCTTGAGTCCAACCCGGTAAGACAC
GACTTATCGCCACTGGCAGCAGCCACTGGTAACAGGATTAGCAGAGCGAGGTATGTAGGCGGTGCTACAG
AGTTCTTGAAGTGGTGGCCTAACTACGGCTACACTAGAAGAACAGTATTTGGTATCTGCGCTCTGCTGAA
GCCAGTTACCTTCGGAAAAAGAGTTGGTAGCTCTTGATCCGGCAAACAAACCACCGCTGGTAGCGGTGGT
TTTTTTGTTTGCAAGCAGCAGATTACGCGCAGAAAAAAAGGATCTCAAGAAGATCCTTTGATCTTTTCTA
CGGGGTCTGACGCTCAGTGGAACGAAAACTCACGTTAAGGGATTTTGGTCATGAGATTATCAAAAAGGAT
CTTCACCTAGATCCTTTTAAATTAAAAATGAAGTTTTAAATCAATCTAAAGTATATATGAGTAAACTTGG
TCTGACAGTTACCAATGCTTAATCAGTGAGGCACCTATCTCAGCGATCTGTCTATTTCGTTCATCCATAG
TTGCCTGACTCCCCGTCGTGTAGATAACTACGATACGGGAGGGCTTACCATCTGGCCCCAGTGCTGCAAT
GATACCGCGAGACCCACGCTCACCGGCTCCAGATTTATCAGCAATAAACCAGCCAGCCGGAAGGGCCGAG
CGCAGAAGTGGTCCTGCAACTTTATCCGCCTCCATCCAGTCTATTAATTGTTGCCGGGAAGCTAGAGTAA
GTAGTTCGCCAGTTAATAGTTTGCGCAACGTTGTTGCCATTGCTACAGGCATCGTGGTGTCACGCTCGTC
GTTTGGTATGGCTTCATTCAGCTCCGGTTCCCAACGATCAAGGCGAGTTACATGATCCCCCATGTTGTGC
AAAAAAGCGGTTAGCTCCTTCGGTCCTCCGATCGTTGTCAGAAGTAAGTTGGCCGCAGTGTTATCACTCA
TGGTTATGGCAGCACTGCATAATTCTCTTACTGTCATGCCATCCGTAAGATGCTTTTCTGTGACTGGTGA
GTACTCAACCAAGTCATTCTGAGAATAGTGTATGCGGCGACCGAGTTGCTCTTGCCCGGCGTCAATACGG
GATAATACCGCGCCACATAGCAGAACTTTAAAAGTGCTCATCATTGGAAAACGTTCTTCGGGGCGAAAAC
TCTCAAGGATCTTACCGCTGTTGAGATCCAGTTCGATGTAACCCACTCGTGCACCCAACTGATCTTCAGC
ATCTTTTACTTTCACCAGCGTTTCTGGGTGAGCAAAAACAGGAAGGCAAAATGCCGCAAAAAAGGGAATA
AGGGCGACACGGAAATGTTGAATACTCATACTCTTCCTTTTTCAATATTATTGAAGCATTTATCAGGGTT
ATTGTCTCATGAGCGGATACATATTTGAATGTATTTAGAAAAATAAACAAATAGGGGTTCCGCGCACATT
TCCCCGAAAAGTGCCACCTAAATTGTAAGCGTTAATATTTTGTTAAAATTCGCGTTAAATTTTTGTTAAA
TCAGCTCATTTTTTAACCAATAGGCCGAAATCGGCAAAATCCCTTATAAATCAAAAGAATAGACCGAGAT
AGGGT
[37 nt withheld, positions 4906-4942]
AAAGAACGTGGACTCCAACGTCAAAGG
[49 nt withheld, positions 4970-5018]
T
[91 nt withheld, positions 5020-5110]
G
[124 nt withheld, positions 5112-5235]
CCCATTCGCCATTCAGGCTGCGCAACTGTTGGGAAGGGCGATCGGTGCGGGCCTCTTCGCTATTACGCCA
GTCGACCGCCAATTCAATATGGCGTATATGGACTCATGCCAATTCAATATGGTGGATCTGGACCTGTGCC
AATTCAATATGGCGTATATGGACTCGTGCCAATTCAATATGGTGGATCTGGACCCCAGCCAATTCAATAT
GGCGGACTTGGCACCATGCCA
